>Addgene plasmid #66094 | AP324-4 | addgene partial sequence | sequence record 117740 | MoCloR 5'-gccacctgacgtctaagaaacc-3'
TAGGCGTATCACGAGGCCCTTTCGTCTCGCGCGTTTCGGTGATGACGGTGAAAACCTCTGACACATGCAG
CTCCCGGAGACGGTCACAGCTTGTCTGTAAGCGGATGCCGGGAGCAGACAAGCCCGTCAGGGCGCGTCAG
CGGGTGTTGGCGGGTGTCGGGGCTGGCTTAACTATGCGGCATCAGAGCAGATTGCACTGAGAGTGCACCA
TATGCGGTGTGAAATACCGCACAGATGCGTAAGGAGAAAATACCGCATCAGGCGCCATTCGCCATTCAGG
CTGCGCAACTGTTGGGAAGGGCGATCGGTGCGGGCCTCTTCGCTATTACGCCAGAAATTTCACAAAAAGC
ACCGACTCGGTGCCACTTTTTCAAGTTGATAACGGACTAGCCTTATTTTAACTTGCTATTTCTAGCTCTA
AAACCATTTTGGAAACCGCTGCGCAAGACATCTCGCAATAGGAGGTGTTTATATAGGGGCAACACAAGAG
GCGGCAGACATCTCGTGAGTTTGACAGAGTAGTATAAAGAGTGTGTGTGAGAGGGTGTAGGCATTTCATA
ACATATTTTTTGTGGAATAATTTTGGAAAAAAGGTGTTTTTTTAATAATAGCTTTTATAAGAGTTTCTC
