[The description below was written by a language model from this plasmid's Addgene catalogue record.]
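Description:
AP324-4 is a C. elegans CRISPR expression plasmid built on the pDD162 backbone, a worm vector designed to deliver Cas9 and a single guide RNA from one plasmid. It is propagated in E. coli under ampicillin selection; the record gives no copy number and no feature table, so the origin of replication and the promoter driving Cas9 are not stated here. No worm selection marker is recorded.

The specific payload is a guide sequence designated "sgRNA for APs6", expressed from a U6 promoter, the RNA polymerase III promoter type commonly used to produce small, uncapped, precisely initiated transcripts such as guide RNAs. This guide directs Cas9 to a site at the 3' end of the C. elegans gene K08F4.2. Co-expression of nuclease and guide from the same plasmid produces a double-strand break at that locus, a position suited to modifications at the C-terminal end of the gene, such as tag insertion, when a repair template is supplied. The associated work concerns genome editing in worms using linear DNA donors with short homology to Cas9 cut sites, which is consistent with this use, although the record does not specify the particular edit intended.

The depositor notes that each clone was sequence-verified only for correct insertion of the sgRNA. Because the construct was generated by PCR, mutations elsewhere in the backbone, including the Cas9 coding region, cannot be excluded, as the full plasmid was not sequenced. For that reason, several independent clones carrying the same guide were deposited, of which this is one, and the depositor recommends using a mixture of them.
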