Addgene plasmid #66094: AP324-4
Purpose: co-expression of Cas9 and a sgRNA targeting 3'end of C.elegans K08F4.2
Depositing lab: Geraldine Seydoux. Depositing organization: Johns Hopkins University and School of Medicine. Publication: Scalable and versatile genome editing using linear DNAs with microhomology to Cas9 Sites in Caenorhabditis elegans. Paix A, Wang Y, Smith HE, Lee CY, Calidas D, Lu T, Smith J, Schmidt H, Krause MW, Seydoux G. Genetics. 2014 Dec;198(4):1347-56. doi: 10.1534/genetics.114.170423. Epub 2014 Sep 23. PubMed 25249454.
Backbone
  Vector backbone: pDD162
  Backbone manufacturer: Goldstein lab Plasmid 47549
  Vector type: Worm Expression, CRISPR
Growth in bacteria
  Bacterial resistance: Ampicillin, 100 μg/mL
  Growth temperature: 37°C
  Growth strain: DH5alpha
  Copy number: Unknown
Gene/Insert
  Gene/Insert name: sgRNA for APs6
  gRNA/shRNA sequence: cgcagcggtttccaaaatg
  Promoter: U6
  Cloning method: Unknown
  Sequencing primers: 5′ tatgaaatgcctacaccctctc
Terms and licenses: Academic/Nonprofit Terms; Industry Terms: Not Available to Industry
Depositor comments: From the depositor: Each positive clones had been sequenced for correct insertion of the sgRNA . However the PCR could have created some mutation in the plasmid backbone (containing also the Cas9 gene) and we didnt sequenced the full plasmid, therefore we recommend to use a mix of several positive clones. It is why we provide several clones containing the same sgRNA insert.
How to cite: AP324-4 was a gift from Geraldine Seydoux (Addgene plasmid # 66094 ; http://n2t.net/addgene:66094 ; RRID:Addgene_66094)
